Addgene plasmid #157807: pET19b+H3
Purpose: Expression of cysteine-free human histone H3 (c111A)
Depositing lab: Michael Rosen. Depositing organization: University of Texas Southwestern Medical Center. Publication: Organization of Chromatin by Intrinsic and Regulated Phase Separation. Gibson BA, Doolittle LK, Schneider MWG, Jensen LE, Gamarra N, Henry L, Gerlich DW, Redding S, Rosen MK. Cell. 2019 Oct 3;179(2):470-484.e21. doi: 10.1016/j.cell.2019.08.037. Epub 2019 Sep 19. PubMed 31543265.
Backbone
  Vector backbone: pET19b
  Vector type: Bacterial Expression
Growth in bacteria
  Bacterial resistance: Ampicillin, 100 μg/mL
  Growth temperature: 37°C
  Growth strain: DH5alpha
  Copy number: Low Copy
Gene/Insert
  Gene/Insert name: H3
  Species: H. sapiens (human)
  Insert size (bp): 425
  Mutation: C111A
  Promoter: T7
  Cloning method: Restriction Enzyme; 5′ cloning site NcoI (not destroyed); 3′ cloning site BamHI (not destroyed)
  Sequencing primers: 5′ TAATACGACTCACTATAGGG; 3′ GCTAGTTATTGCTCAGCGG
Terms and licenses: Academic/Nonprofit Terms; Industry Terms: Not Available to Industry
How to cite: pET19b+H3 was a gift from Michael Rosen (Addgene plasmid # 157807 ; http://n2t.net/addgene:157807 ; RRID:Addgene_157807)
