[The description below was written by a language model from this plasmid's Addgene catalogue record and pLannotate feature annotations shown in this document.]
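Description:
pET19b+H3 is a bacterial expression plasmid built on the pET19b backbone for producing recombinant human histone H3 carrying the C111A substitution, which the record describes as a cysteine-free form of the protein. The roughly 6 kb plasmid replicates in E. coli from a pBR322-type ColE1 origin. It retains the bom mobility region and the rop gene, which holds copy number down, consistent with the low-copy listing. Selection is by ampicillin through the bla β-lactamase gene. The several tetracycline-resistance fragments and the tet promoter in the annotation are non-functional pBR322 remnants typical of pET vectors, not a second marker.

The H3 coding sequence (about 405 bp annotated, 425 bp listed as the insert) was cloned between NcoI and BamHI. It sits downstream of a T7 promoter with an adjacent lac operator and the phage T7 gene 10 ribosome binding site, and is followed by the T7 terminator. The plasmid-borne lacI gene supplies repressor, so transcription stays off until IPTG is added in a host that provides T7 RNA polymerase. The annotation tool matched the insert to bovine H3.2, which reflects the extreme conservation of H3 across mammals, whereas the catalogue gives the species as human. No affinity tag is annotated on the open reading frame. The short "SET1" fragment lies downstream of the histone sequence and appears to be backbone sequence rather than a fusion, although the record does not confirm this.

The associated publication concerns chromatin organization by phase separation, so the plasmid probably supplies purified histone for reconstituting octamers and chromatin in vitro. The record itself states only expression as the purpose.
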