Features (pLannotate 1.2.2; 19 found; start..end, strand, type, name):
     65..83      +  promoter       T7 promoter: promoter for bacteriophage T7 RNA polymerase
     84..108     +  protein_bind   lac operator: The lac repressor binds to the lac operator to inhibit transcription in E. coli. This inhibition can be relieved by adding lactose or isopropyl-β-D-thiogalactopyranoside (IPTG). lac repressor encoded by lacI
    123..145     +  RBS            RBS: efficient ribosome binding site from bacteriophage T7 gene 10 (Olins and Rangwala, 1989)
    158..562     +  CDS            H32_BOVIN: Experimental evidence at protein level: Swiss-Prot protein existence level 1. Core component of nucleosome. Nucleosomes wrap and compact DNA into chromatin, limiting DNA accessibility to the cellular machineries which require DNA as a template. Histones thereby play a central role in transcription regulation, DNA repair, DNA replication and chromosomal stability. DNA accessibility is regulated via a complex set of post-translational modifications of histones, also called histone code, and nucleosome remodeling. From Bos taurus (Bovine).
    576..625     +  CDS            SET1 (fragment): solubility-enhancement tag derived from T7 phage gene 10B
    633..680     +  terminator     T7 terminator: transcription terminator for bacteriophage T7 RNA polymerase
    703..807     -  CDS            TcR (fragment): tetracycline efflux protein; tet; confers resistance to tetracycline
    855..883     -  promoter       tet promoter: E. coli promoter for tetracycline efflux protein gene
    996..1100    +  promoter       AmpR promoter: bla
   1101..1961    +  CDS            AmpR: β-lactamase; bla; confers resistance to ampicillin, carbenicillin, and related antibiotics
   2132..2720    +  rep_origin     ori: high-copy-number ColE1/pMB1/pBR322/pUC origin of replication
   2906..3045    -  misc_feature   bom: basis of mobility region from pBR322
   3147..3338    -  CDS            rop: Rop protein, which maintains plasmids at low copy number; rop
   3355..3735    +  CDS            YPB1_ECOLX: Protein predicted: Swiss-Prot protein existence level 4. From Escherichia coli.
   3977..4601    -  CDS            TcR (fragment): tetracycline efflux protein; tet; confers resistance to tetracycline
   4616..4637    -  protein_bind   CAP binding site: CAP binding activates transcription in the presence of cAMP. E. coli catabolite activator protein
   4650..5731    -  CDS            lacI: lac repressor; lacI; The lac repressor binds to the lac operator to inhibit transcription in E. coli. This inhibition can be relieved by adding lactose or isopropyl-β-D-thiogalactopyranoside (IPTG).
   5732..5809    -  promoter       lacI promoter: lacI
   5817..43      -  CDS            TcR (fragment) (across the origin): tetracycline efflux protein; tet; confers resistance to tetracycline
>Addgene plasmid #157807 | pET19b+H3 | addgene full sequence | sequence record 307924 | Addgene NGS Result
GGCGCCGGTGATGCCGGCCACGATGCGTCCGGCGTAGAGGATCGAGATCTCGATCCCGCGAAATTAATAC
GACTCACTATAGGGGAATTGTGAGCGGATAACAATTCCCCTCTAGAAATAATTTTGTTTAACTTTAAGAA
GGAGATATACCATGGGCGCTCGCACGAAGCAAACAGCCCGCAAGAGTACTGGTGGAAAAGCGCCTCGGAA
GCAGCTGGCGACGAAAGCTGCACGGAAGTCGGCTCCAGCGACGGGGGGCGTCAAGAAGCCACACCGTTAT
CGGCCGGGCACCGTTGCTCTTCGTGAAATCCGTCGCTACCAGAAAAGCACAGAGTTGCTTATTCGGAAAC
TCCCATTTCAGCGCCTGGTTCGTGAAATTGCCCAAGATTTCAAGACCGATCTCCGGTTCCAAAGCTCAGC
CGTGATGGCGCTCCAAGAGGCTTCGGAGGCCTACTTAGTAGGTTTATTCGAGGACACTAACTTAGCCGCG
ATCCATGCTAAGCGTGTGACGATTATGCCGAAGGATATCCAACTTGCGCGTCGGATTCGTGGAGAGCGGG
CCTGATAAGGATCCGGCTGCTAACAAAGCCCGAAAGGAAGCTGAGTTGGCTGCTGCCACCGCTGAGCAAT
AACTAGCATAACCCCTTGGGGCCTCTAAACGGGTCTTGAGGGGTTTTTTGCTGAAAGGAGGAACTATATC
CGGATATCCCGCAAGAGGCCCGGCAGTACCGGCATAACCAAGCCTATGCCTACAGCATCCAGGGTGACGG
TGCCGAGGATGACGATGAGCGCATTGTTAGATTTCATACACGGTGCCTGACTGCGTTAGCAATTTAACTG
TGATAAACTACCGCATTAAAGCTTATCGATGATAAGCTGTCAAACATGAGAATTCTTGAAGACGAAAGGG
CCTCGTGATACGCCTATTTTTATAGGTTAATGTCATGATAATAATGGTTTCTTAGACGTCAGGTGGCACT
TTTCGGGGAAATGTGCGCGGAACCCCTATTTGTTTATTTTTCTAAATACATTCAAATATGTATCCGCTCA
TGAGACAATAACCCTGATAAATGCTTCAATAATATTGAAAAAGGAAGAGTATGAGTATTCAACATTTCCG
TGTCGCCCTTATTCCCTTTTTTGCGGCATTTTGCCTTCCTGTTTTTGCTCACCCAGAAACGCTGGTGAAA
GTAAAAGATGCTGAAGATCAGTTGGGTGCACGAGTGGGTTACATCGAACTGGATCTCAACAGCGGTAAGA
TCCTTGAGAGTTTTCGCCCCGAAGAACGTTTTCCAATGATGAGCACTTTTAAAGTTCTGCTATGTGGCGC
GGTATTATCCCGTGTTGACGCCGGGCAAGAGCAACTCGGTCGCCGCATACACTATTCTCAGAATGACTTG
GTTGAGTACTCACCAGTCACAGAAAAGCATCTTACGGATGGCATGACAGTAAGAGAATTATGCAGTGCTG
CCATAACCATGAGTGATAACACTGCGGCCAACTTACTTCTGACAACGATCGGAGGACCGAAGGAGCTAAC
CGCTTTTTTGCACAACATGGGGGATCATGTAACTCGCCTTGATCGTTGGGAACCGGAGCTGAATGAAGCC
ATACCAAACGACGAGCGTGACACCACGATGCCTGCAGCAATGGCAACAACGTTGCGCAAACTATTAACTG
GCGAACTACTTACTCTAGCTTCCCGGCAACAATTAATAGACTGGATGGAGGCGGATAAAGTTGCAGGACC
ACTTCTGCGCTCGGCCCTTCCGGCTGGCTGGTTTATTGCTGATAAATCTGGAGCCGGTGAGCGTGGGTCT
CGCGGTATCATTGCAGCACTGGGGCCAGATGGTAAGCCCTCCCGTATCGTAGTTATCTACACGACGGGGA
GTCAGGCAACTATGGATGAACGAAATAGACAGATCGCTGAGATAGGTGCCTCACTGATTAAGCATTGGTA
ACTGTCAGACCAAGTTTACTCATATATACTTTAGATTGATTTAAAACTTCATTTTTAATTTAAAAGGATC
TAGGTGAAGATCCTTTTTGATAATCTCATGACCAAAATCCCTTAACGTGAGTTTTCGTTCCACTGAGCGT
CAGACCCCGTAGAAAAGATCAAAGGATCTTCTTGAGATCCTTTTTTTCTGCGCGTAATCTGCTGCTTGCA
AACAAAAAAACCACCGCTACCAGCGGTGGTTTGTTTGCCGGATCAAGAGCTACCAACTCTTTTTCCGAAG
GTAACTGGCTTCAGCAGAGCGCAGATACCAAATACTGTCCTTCTAGTGTAGCCGTAGTTAGGCCACCACT
TCAAGAACTCTGTAGCACCGCCTACATACCTCGCTCTGCTAATCCTGTTACCAGTGGCTGCTGCCAGTGG
CGATAAGTCGTGTCTTACCGGGTTGGACTCAAGACGATAGTTACCGGATAAGGCGCAGCGGTCGGGCTGA
ACGGGGGGTTCGTGCACACAGCCCAGCTTGGAGCGAACGACCTACACCGAACTGAGATACCTACAGCGTG
AGCTATGAGAAAGCGCCACGCTTCCCGAAGGGAGAAAGGCGGACAGGTATCCGGTAAGCGGCAGGGTCGG
AACAGGAGAGCGCACGAGGGAGCTTCCAGGGGGAAACGCCTGGTATCTTTATAGTCCTGTCGGGTTTCGC
CACCTCTGACTTGAGCGTCGATTTTTGTGATGCTCGTCAGGGGGGCGGAGCCTATGGAAAAACGCCAGCA
ACGCGGCCTTTTTACGGTTCCTGGCCTTTTGCTGGCCTTTTGCTCACATGTTCTTTCCTGCGTTATCCCC
TGATTCTGTGGATAACCGTATTACCGCCTTTGAGTGAGCTGATACCGCTCGCCGCAGCCGAACGACCGAG
CGCAGCGAGTCAGTGAGCGAGGAAGCGGAAGAGCGCCTGATGCGGTATTTTCTCCTTACGCATCTGTGCG
GTATTTCACACCGCAATGGTGCACTCTCAGTACAATCTGCTCTGATGCCGCATAGTTAAGCCAGTATACA
CTCCGCTATCGCTACGTGACTGGGTCATGGCTGCGCCCCGACACCCGCCAACACCCGCTGACGCGCCCTG
ACGGGCTTGTCTGCTCCCGGCATCCGCTTACAGACAAGCTGTGACCGTCTCCGGGAGCTGCATGTGTCAG
AGGTTTTCACCGTCATCACCGAAACGCGCGAGGCAGCTGCGGTAAAGCTCATCAGCGTGGTCGTGAAGCG
ATTCACAGATGTCTGCCTGTTCATCCGCGTCCAGCTCGTTGAGTTTCTCCAGAAGCGTTAATGTCTGGCT
TCTGATAAAGCGGGCCATGTTAAGGGCGGTTTTTTCCTGTTTGGTCACTGATGCCTCCGTGTAAGGGGGA
TTTCTGTTCATGGGGGTAATGATACCGATGAAACGAGAGAGGATGCTCACGATACGGGTTACTGATGATG
AACATGCCCGGTTACTGGAACGTTGTGAGGGTAAACAACTGGCGGTATGGATGCGGCGGGACCAGAGAAA
AATCACTCAGGGTCAATGCCAGCGCTTCGTTAATACAGATGTAGGTGTTCCACAGGGTAGCCAGCAGCAT
CCTGCGATGCAGATCCGGAACATAATGGTGCAGGGCGCTGACTTCCGCGTTTCCAGACTTTACGAAACAC
GGAAACCGAAGACCATTCATGTTGTTGCTCAGGTCGCAGACGTTTTGCAGCAGCAGTCGCTTCACGTTCG
CTCGCGTATCGGTGATTCATTCTGCTAACCAGTAAGGCAACCCCGCCAGCCTAGCCGGGTCCTCAACGAC
AGGAGCACGATCATGCGCACCCGTGGCCAGGACCCAACGCTGCCCGAGATGCGCCGCGTGCGGCTGCTGG
AGATGGCGGACGCGATGGATATGTTCTGCCAAGGGTTGGTTTGCGCATTCACAGTTCTCCGCAAGAATTG
ATTGGCTCCAATTCTTGGAGTGGTGAATCCGTTAGCGAGGTGCCGCCGGCTTCCATTCAGGTCGAGGTGG
CCCGGCTCCATGCACCGCGACGCAACGCGGGGAGGCAGACAAGGTATAGGGCGGCGCCTACAATCCATGC
CAACCCGTTCCATGTGCTCGCCGAGGCGGCATAAATCGCCGTGACGATCAGCGGTCCAATGATCGAAGTT
AGGCTGGTAAGAGCCGCGAGCGATCCTTGAAGCTGTCCCTGATGGTCGTCATCTACCTGCCTGGACAGCA
TGGCCTGCAACGCGGGCATCCCGATGCCGCCGGAAGCGAGAAGAATCATAATGGGGAAGGCCATCCAGCC
TCGCGTCGCGAACGCCAGCAAGACGTAGCCCAGCGCGTCGGCCGCCATGCCGGCGATAATGGCCTGCTTC
TCGCCGAAACGTTTGGTGGCGGGACCAGTGACGAAGGCTTGAGCGAGGGCGTGCAAGATTCCGAATACCG
CAAGCGACAGGCCGATCATCGTCGCGCTCCAGCGAAAGCGGTCCTCGCCGAAAATGACCCAGAGCGCTGC
CGGCACCTGTCCTACGAGTTGCATGATAAAGAAGACAGTCATAAGTGCGGCGACGATAGTCATGCCCCGC
GCCCACCGGAAGGAGCTGACTGGGTTGAAGGCTCTCAAGGGCATCGGTCGAGATCCCGGTGCCTAATGAG
TGAGCTAACTTACATTAATTGCGTTGCGCTCACTGCCCGCTTTCCAGTCGGGAAACTGTCGTGCCAGCTG
CATTAATGAATCGGCCAACGCGCGGGGAGAGGCGGTTTGCGTATTGGGCGCCAGGGTGGTTTTTCTTTTC
ACCAGTGAGACGGGCAACAGCTGATTGCCCTTCACCGCCTGGCCCTGAGAGAGTTGCAGCAAGCGGTCCA
CGCTGGTTTGCCCCAGCAGGCGAAAATCCTGTTTGATGGTGGTTAACGGCGGGATATAACATGAGCTGTC
TTCGGTATCGTCGTATCCCACTACCGAGATATCCGCACCAACGCGCAGCCCGGACTCGGTAATGGCGCGC
ATTGCGCCCAGCGCCATCTGATCGTTGGCAACCAGCATCGCAGTGGGAACGATGCCCTCATTCAGCATTT
GCATGGTTTGTTGAAAACCGGACATGGCACTCCAGTCGCCTTCCCGTTCCGCTATCGGCTGAATTTGATT
GCGAGTGAGATATTTATGCCAGCCAGCCAGACGCAGACGCGCCGAGACAGAACTTAATGGGCCCGCTAAC
AGCGCGATTTGCTGGTGACCCAATGCGACCAGATGCTCCACGCCCAGTCGCGTACCGTCTTCATGGGAGA
AAATAATACTGTTGATGGGTGTCTGGTCAGAGACATCAAGAAATAACGCCGGAACATTAGTGCAGGCAGC
TTCCACAGCAATGGCATCCTGGTCATCCAGCGGATAGTTAATGATCAGCCCACTGACGCGTTGCGCGAGA
AGATTGTGCACCGCCGCTTTACAGGCTTCGACGCCGCTTCGTTCTACCATCGACACCACCACGCTGGCAC
CCAGTTGATCGGCGCGAGATTTAATCGCCGCGACAATTTGCGACGGCGCGTGCAGGGCCAGACTGGAGGT
GGCAACGCCAATCAGCAACGACTGTTTGCCCGCCAGTTGTTGTGCCACGCGGTTGGGAATGTAATTCAGC
TCCGCCATCGCCGCTTCCACTTTTTCCCGCGTTTTCGCAGAAACGTGGCTGGCCTGGTTCACCACGCGGG
AAACGGTCTGATAAGAGACACCGGCATACTCTGCGACATCGTATAACGTTACTGGTTTCACATTCACCAC
CCTGAATTGACTCTCTTCCGGGCGCTATCATGCCATACCGCGAAAGGTTTTGCGCCATTCGATGGTGTCC
GGGATCTCGACGCTCTCCCTTATGCGACTCCTGCATTAGGAAGCAGCCCAGTAGTAGGTTGAGGCCGTTG
AGCACCGCCGCCGCAAGGAATGGTGCATGCAAGGAGATGGCGCCCAACAGTCCCCCGGCCACGGGGCCTG
CCACCATACCCACGCCGAAACAAGCGCTCATGAGCCCGAAGTGGCGAGCCCGATCTTCCCCATCGGTGAT
GTCGGCGATATAGGCGCCAGCAACCGCACCTGT
