>Addgene plasmid #157807 | pET19b+H3 | depositor partial sequence | sequence record 304623 | insert sequence including restrictions sites
CCATGGGCGCTCGCACGAAGCAAACAGCCCGCAAGAGTACTGGTGGAAAAGCGCCTCGGAAGCAGCTGGC
GACGAAAGCTGCACGGAAGTCGGCTCCAGCGACGGGGGGCGTCAAGAAGCCACACCGTTATCGGCCGGGC
ACCGTTGCTCTTCGTGAAATCCGTCGCTACCAGAAAAGCACAGAGTTGCTTATTCGGAAACTCCCATTTC
AGCGCCTGGTTCGTGAAATTGCCCAAGATTTCAAGACCGATCTCCGGTTCCAAAGCTCAGCCGTGATGGC
GCTCCAAGAGGCTTCGGAGGCCTACTTAGTAGGTTTATTCGAGGACACTAACTTAGCCGCGATCCATGCT
AAGCGTGTGACGATTATGCCGAAGGATATCCAACTTGCGCGTCGGATTCGTGGAGAGCGGGCCTGATAAG
GATCC
